Addgene plasmid #159661: pX458-Ef1a-Cas9-H2B-mCherry (gRNA: Neurog2-3)
Purpose: CRISPR/Cas9 expressing plasmid containing the gRNA targeting mouse Neurog2.
Depositing lab: Joseph Brzezinski. Depositing organization: University of Colorado Denver and Anschutz Medical Campus. Publication: Initiation of Otx2 expression in the developing mouse retina requires a unique enhancer and either Ascl1 or Neurog2 activity. Kaufman ML, Goodson NB, Park KU, Schwanke M, Office E, Schneider SR, Abraham J, Hensley A, Jones KL, Brzezinski JA. Development. 2021 Jun 15;148(12). pii: 269198. doi: 10.1242/dev.199399. Epub 2021 Jun 18. PubMed 34143204.
Backbone
  Vector backbone: PX463
  Vector type: CRISPR
  Selectable markers: mCherry
Growth in bacteria
  Bacterial resistance: Ampicillin, 100 μg/mL
  Growth temperature: 37°C
  Growth strain: NEB Stable
  Copy number: High Copy
Gene/Insert
  Gene/Insert name: hSpCas9
  gRNA/shRNA sequence: unspecified
  Species: S. pyogenes
  Promoter: Ef1a
  Cloning method: Gateway Cloning
Terms and licenses: Academic/Nonprofit Terms; Industry Terms: Not Available to Industry
How to cite: pX458-Ef1a-Cas9-H2B-mCherry (gRNA: Neurog2-3) was a gift from Joseph Brzezinski (Addgene plasmid # 159661 ; http://n2t.net/addgene:159661 ; RRID:Addgene_159661)
