[The description below was written by a language model from this plasmid's Addgene catalogue record and pLannotate feature annotations shown in this document.]
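Description:
pX458-Ef1a-Cas9-H2B-mCherry (gRNA: Neurog2-3) is an all-in-one CRISPR/Cas9 expression plasmid of about 10.2 kb for use in mammalian cells, carrying a guide RNA directed against mouse Neurog2. The name points to the pX458 family, while the catalogue lists the backbone as PX463; the record does not explain this difference. In bacteria it replicates from a high-copy ColE1/pUC-type origin and is selected with ampicillin through the bla gene. An f1 phage origin is also present, and a single annotated AAV2 ITR appears to be a remnant of the parental backbone rather than part of a functional packaging cassette.

Two expression units make up the payload. A human U6 RNA polymerase III promoter drives the single guide RNA, with a short unannotated gap between the promoter and the S. pyogenes gRNA scaffold where the Neurog2-targeting spacer would sit; the spacer sequence is listed as unspecified. The second unit uses the EF-1α core promoter with portions of its intron A to express human codon-optimised SpCas9 (annotated as contiguous N- and C-terminal segments that together span the full coding region) followed by a nucleoplasmin nuclear localisation signal. Downstream in the same transcript lies a histone H2B–mCherry fusion, terminated by a bGH polyadenylation signal. The short stretch between the NLS and H2B is not annotated, so how the reporter is separated from Cas9 is not stated.

H2B tethers mCherry to chromatin, giving a nuclear red signal that marks transfected cells and serves as the listed selectable marker, for example for identifying or sorting Cas9-expressing cells. The construct is intended for disrupting Neurog2, and the associated work concerns regulation of Otx2 expression in the developing mouse retina.
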