Features (pLannotate 1.2.2; 20 found; start..end, strand, type, name):
    100..311     +  promoter       EF-1α core promoter: core promoter for human elongation factor EF-1α
    312..425     +  intron         EF-1α intron A (fragment): intron upstream of the start codon of human EF-1α
   1051..1254    +  intron         EF-1α intron A: truncated intron upstream of the start codon of human EF-1α
   1395..2996    +  CDS            Cas9(N): N-terminal portion of Streptococcus pyogenes Cas9 (Zetsche et al., 2015)
   2997..5495    +  CDS            Cas9(C): C-terminal portion of Streptococcus pyogenes Cas9 (Zetsche et al., 2015)
   5496..5543    +  CDS            nucleoplasmin NLS: bipartite nuclear localization signal from nucleoplasmin
   5613..5989    +  CDS            H2B (fragment): human histone H2B; HIST1H2BB
   6009..6716    +  CDS            mCherry: mCherry is a basic (constitutively fluorescent) red fluorescent protein published in 2004, derived from Discosoma sp.. It is reported to be a very rapidly-maturing monomer with low acid sensitivity.
   6750..6861    +  polyA_signal   bGH poly(A) signal: bovine growth hormone polyadenylation signal
   6966..7106    +  repeat_region  AAV2 ITR: inverted terminal repeat of adeno-associated virus serotype 2 inverted
   7111..7162    -  misc_feature   bom (fragment): basis of mobility region from pBR322
   7181..7636    +  rep_origin     f1 ori (sequence partly withheld): f1 bacteriophage origin of replication; arrow indicates direction of (+) strand synthesis
   7637..7686    -  misc_feature   bom (fragment): basis of mobility region from pBR322
   7788..7823    -  CDS            rop (fragment): Rop protein, which maintains plasmids at low copy number; rop
   7918..8022    +  promoter       AmpR promoter: bla
   8023..8883    +  CDS            AmpR: β-lactamase; bla; confers resistance to ampicillin, carbenicillin, and related antibiotics
   9054..9642    +  rep_origin     ori: high-copy-number ColE1/pMB1/pBR322/pUC origin of replication
   9704..9944    +  promoter       U6 promoter: RNA polymerase III promoter for human U6 snRNA
   9974..10049   +  misc_RNA       gRNA scaffold: guide RNA scaffold for the Streptococcus pyogenes CRISPR/Cas9 system
  10056..10099   +  misc_RNA       gRNA scaffold (fragment): guide RNA scaffold for the Streptococcus pyogenes CRISPR/Cas9 system
>Addgene plasmid #159661 | pX458-Ef1a-Cas9-H2B-mCherry (gRNA: Neurog2-3) | addgene full sequence | sequence record 328127 | Addgene NGS Result
TAGAACCCAGAGATCGCTGCGTTCCCGCCCCCTCACCCGCCCGCTCTCGTCATCACTGAGGTGGAGAAGA
GCATGCGTGAGGCTCCGGTGCCCGTCAGTGGGCAGAGCGCACATCGCCCACAGTCCCCGAGAAGTTGGGG
GGAGGGGTCGGCAATTGAACCGGTGCCTAGAGAAGGTGGCGCGGGGTAAACTGGGAAAGTGATGTCGTGT
ACTGGCTCCGCCTTTTTCCCGAGGGTGGGGGAGAACCGTATATAAGTGCAGTAGTCGCCGTGAACGTTCT
TTTTCGCAACGGGTTTGCCGCCAGAACACAGGTAAGTGCCGTGTGTGGTTCCCGCGGGCCTGGCCTCTTT
ACGGGTTATGGCCCTTGCGTGCCTTGAATTACTTCCACGCCCCTGGCTGCAGTACGTGATTCTTGATCCC
GAGCTTCGGGTTGGAAGTGGGTGGGAGAGTTCGAGGCCTTGCGCTTAAGGAGCCCCTTCGCCTCGTGCTT
GAGTTGAGGCCTGGCTTGGGCGCTGGGGCCGCCGCGTGCGAATCTGGTGGCACCTTCGCGCCTGTCTCGC
TGCTTTCGATAAGTCTCTAGCCATTTAAAATTTTTGATGACCTGCTGCGACGCTTTTTTTCTGGCAAGAT
AGTCTTGTAAATGCGGGCCAAGATCTGCACACTGGTATTTCGGTTTTTGGGGCCGCGGGCGGCGACGGGG
CCCGTGCGTCCCAGCGCACATGTTCGGCGAGGCGGGGCCTGCGAGCGCGGCCACCGAGAATCGGACGGGG
GTAGTCTCAAGCTGGCCGGCCTGCTCTGGTGCCTGGCCTCGCGCCGCCGTGTATCGCCCCGCCCTGGGCG
GCAAGGCTGGCCCGGTCGGCACCAGTTGCGTGAGCGGAAAGATGGCCGCTTCCCGGCCCTGCTGCAGGGA
GCTCAAAATGGAGGACGCGGCGCTCGGGAGAGCGGGCGGGTGAGTCACCCACACAAAGGAAAAGGGCCTT
TCCGTCCTCAGCCGTCGCTTCATGTGACTCCACGGAGTACCGGGCGCCGTCCAGGCACCTCGATTAGTTC
TCGAGCTTTTGGAGTACGTCGTCTTTAGGTTGGGGGGAGGGGTTTTATGCGATGGAGTTTCCCCACACTG
AGTGGGTGGAGACTGAAGTTAGGCCAGCTTGGCACTTGATGTAATTCTCCTTGGAATTTGCCCTTTTTGA
GTTTGGATCTTGGTTCATTCTCAAGCCTCAGACAGTGGTTCAAAGTTTTTTTCTTCCATTTCAGGTGTCG
TGACCGGTGCCACCATGGACTATAAGGACCACGACGGAGACTACAAGGATCATGATATTGATTACAAAGA
CGATGACGATAAGATGGCCCCAAAGAAGAAGCGGAAGGTCGGTATCCACGGAGTCCCAGCAGCCGACAAG
AAGTACAGCATCGGCCTGGACATCGGCACCAACTCTGTGGGCTGGGCCGTGATCACCGACGAGTACAAGG
TGCCCAGCAAGAAATTCAAGGTGCTGGGCAACACCGACCGGCACAGCATCAAGAAGAACCTGATCGGAGC
CCTGCTGTTCGACAGCGGCGAAACAGCCGAGGCCACCCGGCTGAAGAGAACCGCCAGAAGAAGATACACC
AGACGGAAGAACCGGATCTGCTATCTGCAAGAGATCTTCAGCAACGAGATGGCCAAGGTGGACGACAGCT
TCTTCCACAGACTGGAAGAGTCCTTCCTGGTGGAAGAGGATAAGAAGCACGAGCGGCACCCCATCTTCGG
CAACATCGTGGACGAGGTGGCCTACCACGAGAAGTACCCCACCATCTACCACCTGAGAAAGAAACTGGTG
GACAGCACCGACAAGGCCGACCTGCGGCTGATCTATCTGGCCCTGGCCCACATGATCAAGTTCCGGGGCC
ACTTCCTGATCGAGGGCGACCTGAACCCCGACAACAGCGACGTGGACAAGCTGTTCATCCAGCTGGTGCA
GACCTACAACCAGCTGTTCGAGGAAAACCCCATCAACGCCAGCGGCGTGGACGCCAAGGCCATCCTGTCT
GCCAGACTGAGCAAGAGCAGACGGCTGGAAAATCTGATCGCCCAGCTGCCCGGCGAGAAGAAGAATGGCC
TGTTCGGAAACCTGATTGCCCTGAGCCTGGGCCTGACCCCCAACTTCAAGAGCAACTTCGACCTGGCCGA
GGATGCCAAACTGCAGCTGAGCAAGGACACCTACGACGACGACCTGGACAACCTGCTGGCCCAGATCGGC
GACCAGTACGCCGACCTGTTTCTGGCCGCCAAGAACCTGTCCGACGCCATCCTGCTGAGCGACATCCTGA
GAGTGAACACCGAGATCACCAAGGCCCCCCTGAGCGCCTCTATGATCAAGAGATACGACGAGCACCACCA
GGACCTGACCCTGCTGAAAGCTCTCGTGCGGCAGCAGCTGCCTGAGAAGTACAAAGAGATTTTCTTCGAC
CAGAGCAAGAACGGCTACGCCGGCTACATTGACGGCGGAGCCAGCCAGGAAGAGTTCTACAAGTTCATCA
AGCCCATCCTGGAAAAGATGGACGGCACCGAGGAACTGCTCGTGAAGCTGAACAGAGAGGACCTGCTGCG
GAAGCAGCGGACCTTCGACAACGGCAGCATCCCCCACCAGATCCACCTGGGAGAGCTGCACGCCATTCTG
CGGCGGCAGGAAGATTTTTACCCATTCCTGAAGGACAACCGGGAAAAGATCGAGAAGATCCTGACCTTCC
GCATCCCCTACTACGTGGGCCCTCTGGCCAGGGGAAACAGCAGATTCGCCTGGATGACCAGAAAGAGCGA
GGAAACCATCACCCCCTGGAACTTCGAGGAAGTGGTGGACAAGGGCGCTTCCGCCCAGAGCTTCATCGAG
CGGATGACCAACTTCGATAAGAACCTGCCCAACGAGAAGGTGCTGCCCAAGCACAGCCTGCTGTACGAGT
ACTTCACCGTGTATAACGAGCTGACCAAAGTGAAATACGTGACCGAGGGAATGAGAAAGCCCGCCTTCCT
GAGCGGCGAGCAGAAAAAGGCCATCGTGGACCTGCTGTTCAAGACCAACCGGAAAGTGACCGTGAAGCAG
CTGAAAGAGGACTACTTCAAGAAAATCGAGTGCTTCGACTCCGTGGAAATCTCCGGCGTGGAAGATCGGT
TCAACGCCTCCCTGGGCACATACCACGATCTGCTGAAAATTATCAAGGACAAGGACTTCCTGGACAATGA
GGAAAACGAGGACATTCTGGAAGATATCGTGCTGACCCTGACACTGTTTGAGGACAGAGAGATGATCGAG
GAACGGCTGAAAACCTATGCCCACCTGTTCGACGACAAAGTGATGAAGCAGCTGAAGCGGCGGAGATACA
CCGGCTGGGGCAGGCTGAGCCGGAAGCTGATCAACGGCATCCGGGACAAGCAGTCCGGCAAGACAATCCT
GGATTTCCTGAAGTCCGACGGCTTCGCCAACAGAAACTTCATGCAGCTGATCCACGACGACAGCCTGACC
TTTAAAGAGGACATCCAGAAAGCCCAGGTGTCCGGCCAGGGCGATAGCCTGCACGAGCACATTGCCAATC
TGGCCGGCAGCCCCGCCATTAAGAAGGGCATCCTGCAGACAGTGAAGGTGGTGGACGAGCTCGTGAAAGT
GATGGGCCGGCACAAGCCCGAGAACATCGTGATCGAAATGGCCAGAGAGAACCAGACCACCCAGAAGGGA
CAGAAGAACAGCCGCGAGAGAATGAAGCGGATCGAAGAGGGCATCAAAGAGCTGGGCAGCCAGATCCTGA
AAGAACACCCCGTGGAAAACACCCAGCTGCAGAACGAGAAGCTGTACCTGTACTACCTGCAGAATGGGCG
GGATATGTACGTGGACCAGGAACTGGACATCAACCGGCTGTCCGACTACGATGTGGACCATATCGTGCCT
CAGAGCTTTCTGAAGGACGACTCCATCGACAACAAGGTGCTGACCAGAAGCGACAAGAACCGGGGCAAGA
GCGACAACGTGCCCTCCGAAGAGGTCGTGAAGAAGATGAAGAACTACTGGCGGCAGCTGCTGAACGCCAA
GCTGATTACCCAGAGAAAGTTCGACAATCTGACCAAGGCCGAGAGAGGCGGCCTGAGCGAACTGGATAAG
GCCGGCTTCATCAAGAGACAGCTGGTGGAAACCCGGCAGATCACAAAGCACGTGGCACAGATCCTGGACT
CCCGGATGAACACTAAGTACGACGAGAATGACAAGCTGATCCGGGAAGTGAAAGTGATCACCCTGAAGTC
CAAGCTGGTGTCCGATTTCCGGAAGGATTTCCAGTTTTACAAAGTGCGCGAGATCAACAACTACCACCAC
GCCCACGACGCCTACCTGAACGCCGTCGTGGGAACCGCCCTGATCAAAAAGTACCCTAAGCTGGAAAGCG
AGTTCGTGTACGGCGACTACAAGGTGTACGACGTGCGGAAGATGATCGCCAAGAGCGAGCAGGAAATCGG
CAAGGCTACCGCCAAGTACTTCTTCTACAGCAACATCATGAACTTTTTCAAGACCGAGATTACCCTGGCC
AACGGCGAGATCCGGAAGCGGCCTCTGATCGAGACAAACGGCGAAACCGGGGAGATCGTGTGGGATAAGG
GCCGGGATTTTGCCACCGTGCGGAAAGTGCTGAGCATGCCCCAAGTGAATATCGTGAAAAAGACCGAGGT
GCAGACAGGCGGCTTCAGCAAAGAGTCTATCCTGCCCAAGAGGAACAGCGATAAGCTGATCGCCAGAAAG
AAGGACTGGGACCCTAAGAAGTACGGCGGCTTCGACAGCCCCACCGTGGCCTATTCTGTGCTGGTGGTGG
CCAAAGTGGAAAAGGGCAAGTCCAAGAAACTGAAGAGTGTGAAAGAGCTGCTGGGGATCACCATCATGGA
AAGAAGCAGCTTCGAGAAGAATCCCATCGACTTTCTGGAAGCCAAGGGCTACAAAGAAGTGAAAAAGGAC
CTGATCATCAAGCTGCCTAAGTACTCCCTGTTCGAGCTGGAAAACGGCCGGAAGAGAATGCTGGCCTCTG
CCGGCGAACTGCAGAAGGGAAACGAACTGGCCCTGCCCTCCAAATATGTGAACTTCCTGTACCTGGCCAG
CCACTATGAGAAGCTGAAGGGCTCCCCCGAGGATAATGAGCAGAAACAGCTGTTTGTGGAACAGCACAAG
CACTACCTGGACGAGATCATCGAGCAGATCAGCGAGTTCTCCAAGAGAGTGATCCTGGCCGACGCTAATC
TGGACAAAGTGCTGTCCGCCTACAACAAGCACCGGGATAAGCCCATCAGAGAGCAGGCCGAGAATATCAT
CCACCTGTTTACCCTGACCAATCTGGGAGCCCCTGCCGCCTTCAAGTACTTTGACACCACCATCGACCGG
AAGAGGTACACCAGCACCAAAGAGGTGCTGGACGCCACCCTGATCCACCAGAGCATCACCGGCCTGTACG
AGACACGGATCGACCTGTCTCAGCTGGGAGGCGACAAAAGGCCGGCGGCCACGAAAAAGGCCGGCCAGGC
AAAAAAGAAAAAGGAATTCGGCAGTGGAGAGGGCAGAGGAAGTCTGCTAACATGCGGTGACGTCGAGGAG
AATCCTGGCCCAATGCCTGAACCCTCTAAGTCTGCTCCAGCCCCTAAAAAGGGTTCTAAGAAGGCTATCA
CTAAGGCGCAGAAGAAGGATGGTAAGAAGCGTAAGCGCAGCCGCAAGGAGAGCTATTCTATCTATGTGTA
CAAGGTTCTGAAGCAGGTCCACCCCGACACCGGCATCTCATCCAAGGCCATGGGGATCATGAACTCCTTC
GTCAACGACATCTTCGAGCGCATCGCGGGCGAGGCTTCTCGCCTGGCTCACTACAATAAGCGCTCGACCA
TCACCTCCAGGGAGATTCAGACGGCTGTGCGCCTGCTGCTGCCTGGGGAGCTGGCTAAGCATGCTGTGTC
CGAGGGCACTAAGGCAGTTACCAAGTACACTAGCTCTAAGGATCCACCGGTCGCCACCATGGTGAGCAAG
GGCGAGGAGGATAACATGGCCATCATCAAGGAGTTCATGCGCTTCAAGGTGCACATGGAGGGCTCCGTGA
ACGGCCACGAGTTCGAGATCGAGGGCGAGGGCGAGGGCCGCCCCTACGAGGGCACCCAGACCGCCAAGCT
GAAGGTGACCAAGGGTGGCCCCCTGCCCTTCGCCTGGGACATCCTGTCCCCTCAGTTCATGTACGGCTCC
AAGGCCTACGTGAAGCACCCCGCCGACATCCCCGACTACTTGAAGCTGTCCTTCCCCGAGGGCTTCAAGT
GGGAGCGCGTGATGAACTTCGAGGACGGCGGCGTGGTGACCGTGACCCAGGACTCCTCCCTGCAGGACGG
CGAGTTCATCTACAAGGTGAAGCTGCGCGGCACCAACTTCCCCTCCGACGGCCCCGTAATGCAGAAGAAA
ACCATGGGCTGGGAGGCCTCCTCCGAGCGGATGTACCCCGAGGACGGCGCCCTGAAGGGCGAGATCAAGC
AGAGGCTGAAGCTGAAGGACGGCGGCCACTACGACGCTGAGGTCAAGACCACCTACAAGGCCAAGAAGCC
CGTGCAGCTGCCCGGCGCCTACAACGTCAACATCAAGTTGGACATCACCTCCCACAACGAGGACTACACC
ATCGTGGAACAGTACGAACGCGCCGAGGGCCGCCACTCCACCGGCGGCATGGACGAGCTGTACAAGGAAT
TCTAACTAGAGCTCGCTGATCAGCCTCGACTGTGCCTTCTAGTTGCCAGCCATCTGTTGTTTGCCCCTCC
CCCGTGCCTTCCTTGACCCTGGAAGGTGCCACTCCCACTGTCCTTTCCTAATAAAATGAGGAAATTGCAT
CGCATTGTCTGAGTAGGTGTCATTCTATTCTGGGGGGTGGGGTGGGGCAGGACAGCAAGGGGGAGGATTG
GGAAGAGAATAGCAGGCATGCTGGGGAGCGGCCGCAGGAACCCCTAGTGATGGAGTTGGCCACTCCCTCT
CTGCGCGCTCGCTCGCTCACTGAGGCCGGGCGACCAAAGGTCGCCCGACGCCCGGGCTTTGCCCGGGCGG
CCTCAGTGAGCGAGCGAGCGCGCAGCTGCCTGCAGGGGCGCCTGATGCGGTATTTTCTCCTTACGCATCT
GTGCGGTATTTCACACCGCATA
[95 nt withheld, positions 7163-7257]
T
[46 nt withheld, positions 7259-7304]
C
[141 nt withheld, positions 7306-7446]
CCTTTGACGTTGGAGTCCACGTTCTTT
[37 nt withheld, positions 7474-7510]
ACTCTATCTCGGGCTATTCTTTTGATTTATAAGGGATTTTGCCGATTTCGGTCTATTGGTTAAAAAATGA
GCTGATTTAACAAAAATTTAACGCGAATTTTAACAAAATATTAACGTTTACAATTTTATGGTGCACTCTC
AGTACAATCTGCTCTGATGCCGCATAGTTAAGCCAGCCCCGACACCCGCCAACACCCGCTGACGCGCCCT
GACGGGCTTGTCTGCTCCCGGCATCCGCTTACAGACAAGCTGTGACCGTCTCCGGGAGCTGCATGTGTCA
GAGGTTTTCACCGTCATCACCGAAACGCGCGAGACGAAAGGGCCTCGTGATACGCCTATTTTTATAGGTT
AATGTCATGATAATAATGGTTTCTTAGACGTCAGGTGGCACTTTTCGGGGAAATGTGCGCGGAACCCCTA
TTTGTTTATTTTTCTAAATACATTCAAATATGTATCCGCTCATGAGACAATAACCCTGATAAATGCTTCA
ATAATATTGAAAAAGGAAGAGTATGAGTATTCAACATTTCCGTGTCGCCCTTATTCCCTTTTTTGCGGCA
TTTTGCCTTCCTGTTTTTGCTCACCCAGAAACGCTGGTGAAAGTAAAAGATGCTGAAGATCAGTTGGGTG
CACGAGTGGGTTACATCGAACTGGATCTCAACAGCGGTAAGATCCTTGAGAGTTTTCGCCCCGAAGAACG
TTTTCCAATGATGAGCACTTTTAAAGTTCTGCTATGTGGCGCGGTATTATCCCGTATTGACGCCGGGCAA
GAGCAACTCGGTCGCCGCATACACTATTCTCAGAATGACTTGGTTGAGTACTCACCAGTCACAGAAAAGC
ATCTTACGGATGGCATGACAGTAAGAGAATTATGCAGTGCTGCCATAACCATGAGTGATAACACTGCGGC
CAACTTACTTCTGACAACGATCGGAGGACCGAAGGAGCTAACCGCTTTTTTGCACAACATGGGGGATCAT
GTAACTCGCCTTGATCGTTGGGAACCGGAGCTGAATGAAGCCATACCAAACGACGAGCGTGACACCACGA
TGCCTGTAGCAATGGCAACAACGTTGCGCAAACTATTAACTGGCGAACTACTTACTCTAGCTTCCCGGCA
ACAATTAATAGACTGGATGGAGGCGGATAAAGTTGCAGGACCACTTCTGCGCTCGGCCCTTCCGGCTGGC
TGGTTTATTGCTGATAAATCTGGAGCCGGTGAGCGTGGAAGCCGCGGTATCATTGCAGCACTGGGGCCAG
ATGGTAAGCCCTCCCGTATCGTAGTTATCTACACGACGGGGAGTCAGGCAACTATGGATGAACGAAATAG
ACAGATCGCTGAGATAGGTGCCTCACTGATTAAGCATTGGTAACTGTCAGACCAAGTTTACTCATATATA
CTTTAGATTGATTTAAAACTTCATTTTTAATTTAAAAGGATCTAGGTGAAGATCCTTTTTGATAATCTCA
TGACCAAAATCCCTTAACGTGAGTTTTCGTTCCACTGAGCGTCAGACCCCGTAGAAAAGATCAAAGGATC
TTCTTGAGATCCTTTTTTTCTGCGCGTAATCTGCTGCTTGCAAACAAAAAAACCACCGCTACCAGCGGTG
GTTTGTTTGCCGGATCAAGAGCTACCAACTCTTTTTCCGAAGGTAACTGGCTTCAGCAGAGCGCAGATAC
CAAATACTGTTCTTCTAGTGTAGCCGTAGTTAGGCCACCACTTCAAGAACTCTGTAGCACCGCCTACATA
CCTCGCTCTGCTAATCCTGTTACCAGTGGCTGCTGCCAGTGGCGATAAGTCGTGTCTTACCGGGTTGGAC
TCAAGACGATAGTTACCGGATAAGGCGCAGCGGTCGGGCTGAACGGGGGGTTCGTGCACACAGCCCAGCT
TGGAGCGAACGACCTACACCGAACTGAGATACCTACAGCGTGAGCTATGAGAAAGCGCCACGCTTCCCGA
AGGGAGAAAGGCGGACAGGTATCCGGTAAGCGGCAGGGTCGGAACAGGAGAGCGCACGAGGGAGCTTCCA
GGGGGAAACGCCTGGTATCTTTATAGTCCTGTCGGGTTTCGCCACCTCTGACTTGAGCGTCGATTTTTGT
GATGCTCGTCAGGGGGGCGGAGCCTATGGAAAAACGCCAGCAACGCGGCCTTTTTACGGTTCCTGGCCTT
TTGCTGGCCTTTTGCTCACATGTGAGGGCCTATTTCCCATGATTCCTTCATATTTGCATATACGATACAA
GGCTGTTAGAGAGATAATTGGAATTAATTTGACTGTAAACACAAAGATATTAGTACAAAATACGTGACGT
AGAAAGTAATAATTTCTTGGGTAGTTTGCAGTTTTAAAATTATGTTTTAAAATGGACTATCATATGCTTA
CCGTAACTTGAAAGTATTTCGATTTCTTGGCTTTATATATCTTGTGGAAAGGACGAAACACCGTCGTGAG
CTTGGCATCCTCGGTTTTAGAGCTAGAAATAGCAAGTTAAAATAAGGCTAGTCCGTTATCAACTTGAAAA
AGTGGCACCGAGTCGGTGCTTTTTTGTTTTAGAGCTAGAAATAGCAAGTTAAAATAAGGCTAGTCCGTTT
TTAGCGCGTGCGCCAATTCTGCAGACAAATGGCTCTAGAGGTACCAGTAATTCATACAAAAGGACTCGCC
CCTGCCTTGGGGAATCCCAGGGACCGTCGTTAAACTCCCACTAACG
